Addgene plasmid #178417: pOME0235M
Purpose: KSHV Reverse compl Sequence Kaposincluster_RevCompl-KapATGdel_Syn
Depositing lab: Dirk Dittmer. Depositing organization: University of North Carolina at Chapel Hill. Publication: Novel modulators of p53-signaling encoded by unknown genes of emerging viruses. Alzhanova D, Corcoran K, Bailey AG, Long K, Taft-Benz S, Graham RL, Broussard GS, Heise M, Neumann G, Halfmann P, Kawaoka Y, Baric RS, Damania B, Dittmer DP. PLoS Pathog. 2021 Jan 7;17(1):e1009033. doi: 10.1371/journal.ppat.1009033. eCollection 2021 Jan. PubMed 33411764.
Backbone
  Vector backbone: pCDNA3.1 (-)
  Backbone size w/o insert (bp): 5427
  Vector type: Mammalian Expression
Growth in bacteria
  Bacterial resistance: Ampicillin, 100 μg/mL
  Growth temperature: 37°C
  Growth strain: DH5alpha
  Copy number: High Copy
Gene/Insert
  Gene/Insert name: ReverseComplement-Kaposincluster_RevCompl_KapATGdel_Syn
  Species: Kaposi's sarcoma-associated herpesvirus
  Insert size (bp): 688
  Cloning method: Unknown
  Sequencing primers: 5′ T7 promoter
Terms and licenses: Academic/Nonprofit Terms; Industry Terms: Not Available to Industry
Depositor comments: Sequences and further information can be found at https://www.med.unc.edu/orfeome/downloads/pome
How to cite: pOME0235M was a gift from Dirk Dittmer (Addgene plasmid # 178417 ; http://n2t.net/addgene:178417 ; RRID:Addgene_178417)
