[The description below was written by a language model from this plasmid's Addgene catalogue record and pLannotate feature annotations shown in this document.]
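Description:
pOME0235M is a mammalian expression plasmid built on the pcDNA3.1(-) backbone that carries a 688 bp synthetic insert derived from the Kaposin locus of Kaposi's sarcoma-associated herpesvirus (KSHV). As the insert name indicates, the Kaposin cluster sequence is placed in reverse-complement orientation and carries a deletion of the Kaposin ATG start codon. Consistent with this, the feature table detects the mir-K12-10 microRNA precursor, which lies within the Kaposin region, on the minus strand relative to the promoter. The record does not spell out the purpose of this design. The orientation and start codon deletion suggest a variant or control for examining the opposite strand of the locus without Kaposin translation, but that is an inference. The plasmid belongs to a viral ORFeome-style collection, and the associated publication concerns viral gene products that modulate p53 signaling.

The insert sits downstream of the human CMV immediate-early enhancer and promoter and is followed by the bovine growth hormone polyadenylation signal, which gives strong constitutive transcription in transfected mammalian cells. A T7 promoter between the CMV promoter and the insert allows in vitro transcription and serves as the sequencing primer site. An SV40 early promoter drives the neomycin phosphotransferase gene, terminated by the SV40 poly(A) signal, so stable lines can be selected with G418. In E. coli the plasmid is maintained at high copy through the ColE1/pUC-type origin and selected with ampicillin through the β-lactamase gene, and an f1 origin permits single-stranded DNA production. The short annotated fragments (HIV-1 LTR, ble, lacI, bom) are most likely backbone remnants or partial sequence matches rather than functional elements.
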