Features (pLannotate 1.2.2; 20 found; start..end, strand, type, name):
     28..80      -  misc_feature   bom (fragment): basis of mobility region from pBR322
    235..614     +  enhancer       CMV enhancer: human cytomegalovirus immediate early enhancer
    615..818     +  promoter       CMV promoter: human cytomegalovirus (CMV) immediate early promoter
    814..847     +  LTR            5' LTR (truncated) (fragment): truncated 5' long terminal repeat (LTR) from HIV-1
    863..881     +  promoter       T7 promoter: promoter for bacteriophage T7 RNA polymerase
   1506..1575    -  ncRNA          mir-K12-10: Accession: RF03484 - mir-K12-10 microRNA precursor family
   1686..1910    +  polyA_signal   bGH poly(A) signal: bovine growth hormone polyadenylation signal
   1914..1935    +  promoter       SV40 promoter (fragment): SV40 enhancer and early promoter
   1956..2384    +  rep_origin     f1 ori (sequence partly withheld): f1 bacteriophage origin of replication; arrow indicates direction of (+) strand synthesis
   2398..2727    +  promoter       SV40 promoter: SV40 enhancer and early promoter
   2794..3585    +  CDS            neo: KKA2_KLEPN - Also known as kan, nptII. Experimental evidence at protein level: Swiss-Prot protein existence level 1. Resistance to kanamycin, neomycin, paromomycin, ribostamycin, butirosin and gentamicin B. From Klebsiella pneumoniae.
   3609..3767    +  CDS            ble (fragment): BLE_KLEPN - Experimental evidence at protein level: Swiss-Prot protein existence level 1. Binding protein with a strong affinity to the bleomycin family of antibiotics. Binds to CL990; an antimitotic-antibiotic compound. From Klebsiella pneumoniae.
   3762..3883    +  polyA_signal   SV40 poly(A) signal: SV40 polyadenylation signal
   3956..3972    -  protein_bind   lac operator: The lac repressor binds to the lac operator to inhibit transcription in E. coli. This inhibition can be relieved by adding lactose or isopropyl-β-D-thiogalactopyranoside (IPTG). lac repressor encoded by lacI
   3980..4010    -  promoter       lac promoter: promoter for the E. coli lac operon
   4025..4046    -  protein_bind   CAP binding site: CAP binding activates transcription in the presence of cAMP. E. coli catabolite activator protein
   4059..4151    -  CDS            lacI (fragment): lac repressor; lacI; The lac repressor binds to the lac operator to inhibit transcription in E. coli. This inhibition can be relieved by adding lactose or isopropyl-β-D-thiogalactopyranoside (IPTG).
   4334..4922    -  rep_origin     ori: high-copy-number ColE1/pMB1/pBR322/pUC origin of replication
   5093..5953    -  CDS            AmpR: β-lactamase; bla; confers resistance to ampicillin, carbenicillin, and related antibiotics
   5954..6058    -  promoter       AmpR promoter: bla
>Addgene plasmid #178417 | pOME0235M | addgene full sequence | sequence record 351325 | Addgene NGS Result
GACGGATCGGGAGATCTCCCGATCCCCTATGGTGCACTCTCAGTACAATCTGCTCTGATGCCGCATAGTT
AAGCCAGTATCTGCTCCCTGCTTGTGTGTTGGAGGTCGCTGAGTAGTGCGCGAGCAAAATTTAAGCTACA
ACAAGGCAAGGCTTGACCGACAATTGCATGAAGAATCTGCTTAGGGTTAGGCGTTTTGCGCTGCTTCGCG
ATGTACGGGCCAGATATACGCGTTGACATTGATTATTGACTAGTTATTAATAGTAATCAATTACGGGGTC
ATTAGTTCATAGCCCATATATGGAGTTCCGCGTTACATAACTTACGGTAAATGGCCCGCCTGGCTGACCG
CCCAACGACCCCCGCCCATTGACGTCAATAATGACGTATGTTCCCATAGTAACGCCAATAGGGACTTTCC
ATTGACGTCAATGGGTGGAGTATTTACGGTAAACTGCCCACTTGGCAGTACATCAAGTGTATCATATGCC
AAGTACGCCCCCTATTGACGTCAATGACGGTAAATGGCCCGCCTGGCATTATGCCCAGTACATGACCTTA
TGGGACTTTCCTACTTGGCAGTACATCTACGTATTAGTCATCGCTATTACCATGGTGATGCGGTTTTGGC
AGTACATCAATGGGCGTGGATAGCGGTTTGACTCACGGGGATTTCCAAGTCTCCACCCCATTGACGTCAA
TGGGAGTTTGTTTTGGCACCAAAATCAACGGGACTTTCCAAAATGTCGTAACAACTCCGCCCCATTGACG
CAAATGGGCGGTAGGCGTGTACGGTGGGAGGTCTATATAAGCAGAGCTCTCTGGCTAACTAGAGAACCCA
CTGCTTACTGGCTTATCGAAATTAATACGACTCACTATAGGGAGACCCAAGCTGGCTAGCGTTTAAACGG
GCCCTCTAGACTCGAGCGGCCGCCACTGTGCTGGATATCTGCAGAATTCACAAAGTGATTCTTTTAATCT
GTTTATTGTTTTTGAACATGTGGCACACGCTGCAATGTACTGCCATGAAAGGTGGTTCTATATCCACCAC
TTGGCGTCTGCCGAAGTCAGTGCCACAATTTCATTAACAAACAAGGTCAATACATTCTGAGGGAGTGTTT
TTTGCCATGGTACCATTCGTGTGGTTTGGGAGAGCGGACGCCATTTGCGTGCAAAATGTGCTTTGCTGGA
GGCCAACTTCCGTCGCGCTGGTTGATGCGCGGCACATTGTGTCAACCAGGGCACCCTCCCCCACCGAGTG
CTTTAATGCGGAGAGGAATGGTGGCCTGGTTGACACCGCGTGCCGGCCTTCTGAACTGTGACTGTGTTAT
GAGCCACGGGTATGCCCTCGATACGCCTGCTCTTCAGCATTGTATGTGTTTAATGTTGTGCTTGGTGCAA
CCGTGATTGTGCTTTTGTATTTTATTTTACTGACACTCTTTGGGAGGGCACGCTAGCTTCAGTGCGCGCC
CGTTGCAACTCGTGTCCTGAATGCTACGGGGCCACGCTGGCCACTCGGGGGGACAACACTAATCGCCAAC
AGACAAACGAGTGGTGGTATCGCCCCAAGCCTCCAGCGCCACCCATTTAGTAACACATCCGGGACATGAA
CTGCCACAAACACCGTTAAGCCTCTGGATCCGAGCTCGGTACCAAGCTTAAGTTTAAACCGCTGATCAGC
CTCGACTGTGCCTTCTAGTTGCCAGCCATCTGTTGTTTGCCCCTCCCCCGTGCCTTCCTTGACCCTGGAA
GGTGCCACTCCCACTGTCCTTTCCTAATAAAATGAGGAAATTGCATCGCATTGTCTGAGTAGGTGTCATT
CTATTCTGGGGGGTGGGGTGGGGCAGGACAGCAAGGGGGAGGATTGGGAAGACAATAGCAGGCATGCTGG
GGATGCGGTGGGCTCTATGGCTTCTGAGGCGGAAAGAACCAGCTGGGGCTCTAGGGGGTATCCCC
[124 nt withheld, positions 1956-2079]
C
[91 nt withheld, positions 2081-2171]
A
[49 nt withheld, positions 2173-2221]
CCTTTGACGTTGGAGTCCACGTTCTTT
[37 nt withheld, positions 2249-2285]
ACCCTATCTCGGTCTATTCTTTTGATTTATAAGGGATTTTGCCGATTTCGGCCTATTGGTTAAAAAATGA
GCTGATTTAACAAAAATTTAACGCGAATTAATTCTGTGGAATGTGTGTCAGTTAGGGTGTGGAAAGTCCC
CAGGCTCCCCAGCAGGCAGAAGTATGCAAAGCATGCATCTCAATTAGTCAGCAACCAGGTGTGGAAAGTC
CCCAGGCTCCCCAGCAGGCAGAAGTATGCAAAGCATGCATCTCAATTAGTCAGCAACCATAGTCCCGCCC
CTAACTCCGCCCATCCCGCCCCTAACTCCGCCCAGTTCCGCCCATTCTCCGCCCCATGGCTGACTAATTT
TTTTTATTTATGCAGAGGCCGAGGCCGCCTCTGCCTCTGAGCTATTCCAGAAGTAGTGAGGAGGCTTTTT
TGGAGGCCTAGGCTTTTGCAAAAAGCTCCCGGGAGCTTGTATATCCATTTTCGGATCTGATCAAGAGACA
GGATGAGGATCGTTTCGCATGATTGAACAAGATGGATTGCACGCAGGTTCTCCGGCCGCTTGGGTGGAGA
GGCTATTCGGCTATGACTGGGCACAACAGACAATCGGCTGCTCTGATGCCGCCGTGTTCCGGCTGTCAGC
GCAGGGGCGCCCGGTTCTTTTTGTCAAGACCGACCTGTCCGGTGCCCTGAATGAACTGCAGGACGAGGCA
GCGCGGCTATCGTGGCTGGCCACGACGGGCGTTCCTTGCGCAGCTGTGCTCGACGTTGTCACTGAAGCGG
GAAGGGACTGGCTGCTATTGGGCGAAGTGCCGGGGCAGGATCTCCTGTCATCTCACCTTGCTCCTGCCGA
GAAAGTATCCATCATGGCTGATGCAATGCGGCGGCTGCATACGCTTGATCCGGCTACCTGCCCATTCGAC
CACCAAGCGAAACATCGCATCGAGCGAGCACGTACTCGGATGGAAGCCGGTCTTGTCGATCAGGATGATC
TGGACGAAGAGCATCAGGGGCTCGCGCCAGCCGAACTGTTCGCCAGGCTCAAGGCGCGCATGCCCGACGG
CGAGGATCTCGTCGTGACCCATGGCGATGCCTGCTTGCCGAATATCATGGTGGAAAATGGCCGCTTTTCT
GGATTCATCGACTGTGGCCGGCTGGGTGTGGCGGACCGCTATCAGGACATAGCGTTGGCTACCCGTGATA
TTGCTGAAGAGCTTGGCGGCGAATGGGCTGACCGCTTCCTCGTGCTTTACGGTATCGCCGCTCCCGATTC
GCAGCGCATCGCCTTCTATCGCCTTCTTGACGAGTTCTTCTGAGCGGGACTCTGGGGTTCGAAATGACCG
ACCAAGCGACGCCCAACCTGCCATCACGAGATTTCGATTCCACCGCCGCCTTCTATGAAAGGTTGGGCTT
CGGAATCGTTTTCCGGGACGCCGGCTGGATGATCCTCCAGCGCGGGGATCTCATGCTGGAGTTCTTCGCC
CACCCCAACTTGTTTATTGCAGCTTATAATGGTTACAAATAAAGCAATAGCATCACAAATTTCACAAATA
AAGCATTTTTTTCACTGCATTCTAGTTGTGGTTTGTCCAAACTCATCAATGTATCTTATCATGTCTGTAT
ACCGTCGACCTCTAGCTAGAGCTTGGCGTAATCATGGTCATAGCTGTTTCCTGTGTGAAATTGTTATCCG
CTCACAATTCCACACAACATACGAGCCGGAAGCATAAAGTGTAAAGCCTGGGGTGCCTAATGAGTGAGCT
AACTCACATTAATTGCGTTGCGCTCACTGCCCGCTTTCCAGTCGGGAAACCTGTCGTGCCAGCTGCATTA
ATGAATCGGCCAACGCGCGGGGAGAGGCGGTTTGCGTATTGGGCGCTCTTCCGCTTCCTCGCTCACTGAC
TCGCTGCGCTCGGTCGTTCGGCTGCGGCGAGCGGTATCAGCTCACTCAAAGGCGGTAATACGGTTATCCA
CAGAATCAGGGGATAACGCAGGAAAGAACATGTGAGCAAAAGGCCAGCAAAAGGCCAGGAACCGTAAAAA
GGCCGCGTTGCTGGCGTTTTTCCATAGGCTCCGCCCCCCTGACGAGCATCACAAAAATCGACGCTCAAGT
CAGAGGTGGCGAAACCCGACAGGACTATAAAGATACCAGGCGTTTCCCCCTGGAAGCTCCCTCGTGCGCT
CTCCTGTTCCGACCCTGCCGCTTACCGGATACCTGTCCGCCTTTCTCCCTTCGGGAAGCGTGGCGCTTTC
TCATAGCTCACGCTGTAGGTATCTCAGTTCGGTGTAGGTCGTTCGCTCCAAGCTGGGCTGTGTGCACGAA
CCCCCCGTTCAGCCCGACCGCTGCGCCTTATCCGGTAACTATCGTCTTGAGTCCAACCCGGTAAGACACG
ACTTATCGCCACTGGCAGCAGCCACTGGTAACAGGATTAGCAGAGCGAGGTATGTAGGCGGTGCTACAGA
GTTCTTGAAGTGGTGGCCTAACTACGGCTACACTAGAAGAACAGTATTTGGTATCTGCGCTCTGCTGAAG
CCAGTTACCTTCGGAAAAAGAGTTGGTAGCTCTTGATCCGGCAAACAAACCACCGCTGGTAGCGGTGGTT
TTTTTGTTTGCAAGCAGCAGATTACGCGCAGAAAAAAAGGATCTCAAGAAGATCCTTTGATCTTTTCTAC
GGGGTCTGACGCTCAGTGGAACGAAAACTCACGTTAAGGGATTTTGGTCATGAGATTATCAAAAAGGATC
TTCACCTAGATCCTTTTAAATTAAAAATGAAGTTTTAAATCAATCTAAAGTATATATGAGTAAACTTGGT
CTGACAGTTACCAATGCTTAATCAGTGAGGCACCTATCTCAGCGATCTGTCTATTTCGTTCATCCATAGT
TGCCTGACTCCCCGTCGTGTAGATAACTACGATACGGGAGGGCTTACCATCTGGCCCCAGTGCTGCAATG
ATACCGCGAGACCCACGCTCACCGGCTCCAGATTTATCAGCAATAAACCAGCCAGCCGGAAGGGCCGAGC
GCAGAAGTGGTCCTGCAACTTTATCCGCCTCCATCCAGTCTATTAATTGTTGCCGGGAAGCTAGAGTAAG
TAGTTCGCCAGTTAATAGTTTGCGCAACGTTGTTGCCATTGCTACAGGCATCGTGGTGTCACGCTCGTCG
TTTGGTATGGCTTCATTCAGCTCCGGTTCCCAACGATCAAGGCGAGTTACATGATCCCCCATGTTGTGCA
AAAAAGCGGTTAGCTCCTTCGGTCCTCCGATCGTTGTCAGAAGTAAGTTGGCCGCAGTGTTATCACTCAT
GGTTATGGCAGCACTGCATAATTCTCTTACTGTCATGCCATCCGTAAGATGCTTTTCTGTGACTGGTGAG
TACTCAACCAAGTCATTCTGAGAATAGTGTATGCGGCGACCGAGTTGCTCTTGCCCGGCGTCAATACGGG
ATAATACCGCGCCACATAGCAGAACTTTAAAAGTGCTCATCATTGGAAAACGTTCTTCGGGGCGAAAACT
CTCAAGGATCTTACCGCTGTTGAGATCCAGTTCGATGTAACCCACTCGTGCACCCAACTGATCTTCAGCA
TCTTTTACTTTCACCAGCGTTTCTGGGTGAGCAAAAACAGGAAGGCAAAATGCCGCAAAAAAGGGAATAA
GGGCGACACGGAAATGTTGAATACTCATACTCTTCCTTTTTCAATATTATTGAAGCATTTATCAGGGTTA
TTGTCTCATGAGCGGATACATATTTGAATGTATTTAGAAAAATAAACAAATAGGGGTTCCGCGCACATTT
CCCCGAAAAGTGCCACCTGACGTC
