>Addgene plasmid #178417 | pOME0235M | depositor partial sequence | sequence record 346494 | Insert
GAATTCACAAAGTGATTCTTTTAATCTGTTTATTGTTTTTGAACATGTGGCACACGCTGCAATGTACTGC
CATGAAAGGTGGTTCTATATCCACCACTTGGCGTCTGCCGAAGTCAGTGCCACAATTTCATTAACAAACA
AGGTCAATACATTCTGAGGGAGTGTTTTTTGCCATGGTACCATTCGTGTGGTTTGGGAGAGCGGACGCCA
TTTGCGTGCAAAATGTGCTTTGCTGGAGGCCAACTTCCGTCGCGCTGGTTGATGCGCGGCACATTGTGTC
AACCAGGGCACCCTCCCCCACCGAGTGCTTTAATGCGGAGAGGAATGGTGGCCTGGTTGACACCGCGTGC
CGGCCTTCTGAACTGTGACTGTGTTATGAGCCACGGGTATGCCCTCGATACGCCTGCTCTTCAGCATTGT
ATGTGTTTAATGTTGTGCTTGGTGCAACCGTGATTGTGCTTTTGTATTTTATTTTACTGACACTCTTTGG
GAGGGCACGCTAGCTTCAGTGCGCGCCCGTTGCAACTCGTGTCCTGAATGCTACGGGGCCACGCTGGCCA
CTCGGGGGGACAACACTAATCGCCAACAGACAAACGAGTGGTGGTATCGCCCCAAGCCTCCAGCGCCACC
CATTTAGTAACACATCCGGGACATGAACTGCCACAAACACCGTTAAGCCTCTGGATCC
