>Addgene plasmid #178417 | pOME0235M | depositor partial sequence | sequence record 346495 | Backbone
GACGGATCGGGAGATCTCCCGATCCCCTATGGTGCACTCTCAGTACAATCTGCTCTGATGCCGCATAGTT
AAGCCAGTATCTGCTCCCTGCTTGTGTGTTGGAGGTCGCTGAGTAGTGCGCGAGCAAAATTTAAGCTACA
ACAAGGCAAGGCTTGACCGACAATTGCATGAAGAATCTGCTTAGGGTTAGGCGTTTTGCGCTGCTTCGCG
ATGTACGGGCCAGATATACGCGTTGACATTGATTATTGACTAGTTATTAATAGTAATCAATTACGGGGTC
ATTAGTTCATAGCCCATATATGGAGTTCCGCGTTACATAACTTACGGTAAATGGCCCGCCTGGCTGACCG
CCCAACGACCCCCGCCCATTGACGTCAATAATGACGTATGTTCCCATAGTAACGCCAATAGGGACTTTCC
ATTGACGTCAATGGGTGGAGTATTTACGGTAAACTGCCCACTTGGCAGTACATCAAGTGTATCATATGCC
AAGTACGCCCCCTATTGACGTCAATGACGGTAAATGGCCCGCCTGGCATTATGCCCAGTACATGACCTTA
TGGGACTTTCCTACTTGGCAGTACATCTACGTATTAGTCATCGCTATTACCATGGTGATGCGGTTTTGGC
AGTACATCAATGGGCGTGGATAGCGGTTTGACTCACGGGGATTTCCAAGTCTCCACCCCATTGACGTCAA
TGGGAGTTTGTTTTGGCACCAAAATCAACGGGACTTTCCAAAATGTCGTAACAACTCCGCCCCATTGACG
CAAATGGGCGGTAGGCGTGTACGGTGGGAGGTCTATATAAGCAGAGCTCTCTGGCTAACTAGAGAACCCA
CTGCTTACTGGCTTATCGAAATTAATACGACTCACTATAGGGAGACCCAAGCTGGCTAGCGTTTAAACGG
GCCCTCTAGACTCGAGCGGCCGCCACTGTGCTGGATATCTGCAGAATTCCACCACACTGGACTAGTGGAT
CCGAGCTCGGTACCAAGCTTAAGTTTAAACCGCTGATCAGCCTCGACTGTGCCTTCTAGTTGCCAGCCAT
CTGTTGTTTGCCCCTCCCCCGTGCCTTCCTTGACCCTGGAAGGTGCCACTCCCACTGTCCTTTCCTAATA
AAATGAGGAAATTGCATCGCATTGTCTGAGTAGGTGTCATTCTATTCTGGGGGGTGGGGTGGGGCAGGAC
AGCAAGGGGGAGGATTGGGAAGACAATAGCAGGCATGCTGGGGATGCGGTGGGCTCTATGGCTTCTGAGG
CGGAAAGAACCAGCTGGGGCTCTAGGGGGTATCCCC
[124 nt withheld, positions 1297-1420]
C
[91 nt withheld, positions 1422-1512]
A
[49 nt withheld, positions 1514-1562]
CCTTTGACGTTGGAGTCCACGTTCTTT
[37 nt withheld, positions 1590-1626]
ACCCTATCTCGGTCTATTCTTTTGATTTATAAGGGATTTTGCCGATTTCGGCCTATTGGTTAAAAAATGA
GCTGATTTAACAAAAATTTAACGCGAATTAATTCTGTGGAATGTGTGTCAGTTAGGGTGTGGAAAGTCCC
CAGGCTCCCCAGCAGGCAGAAGTATGCAAAGCATGCATCTCAATTAGTCAGCAACCAGGTGTGGAAAGTC
CCCAGGCTCCCCAGCAGGCAGAAGTATGCAAAGCATGCATCTCAATTAGTCAGCAACCATAGTCCCGCCC
CTAACTCCGCCCATCCCGCCCCTAACTCCGCCCAGTTCCGCCCATTCTCCGCCCCATGGCTGACTAATTT
TTTTTATTTATGCAGAGGCCGAGGCCGCCTCTGCCTCTGAGCTATTCCAGAAGTAGTGAGGAGGCTTTTT
TGGAGGCCTAGGCTTTTGCAAAAAGCTCCCGGGAGCTTGTATATCCATTTTCGGATCTGATCAAGAGACA
GGATGAGGATCGTTTCGCATGATTGAACAAGATGGATTGCACGCAGGTTCTCCGGCCGCTTGGGTGGAGA
GGCTATTCGGCTATGACTGGGCACAACAGACAATCGGCTGCTCTGATGCCGCCGTGTTCCGGCTGTCAGC
GCAGGGGCGCCCGGTTCTTTTTGTCAAGACCGACCTGTCCGGTGCCCTGAATGAACTGCAGGACGAGGCA
GCGCGGCTATCGTGGCTGGCCACGACGGGCGTTCCTTGCGCAGCTGTGCTCGACGTTGTCACTGAAGCGG
GAAGGGACTGGCTGCTATTGGGCGAAGTGCCGGGGCAGGATCTCCTGTCATCTCACCTTGCTCCTGCCGA
GAAAGTATCCATCATGGCTGATGCAATGCGGCGGCTGCATACGCTTGATCCGGCTACCTGCCCATTCGAC
CACCAAGCGAAACATCGCATCGAGCGAGCACGTACTCGGATGGAAGCCGGTCTTGTCGATCAGGATGATC
TGGACGAAGAGCATCAGGGGCTCGCGCCAGCCGAACTGTTCGCCAGGCTCAAGGCGCGCATGCCCGACGG
CGAGGATCTCGTCGTGACCCATGGCGATGCCTGCTTGCCGAATATCATGGTGGAAAATGGCCGCTTTTCT
GGATTCATCGACTGTGGCCGGCTGGGTGTGGCGGACCGCTATCAGGACATAGCGTTGGCTACCCGTGATA
TTGCTGAAGAGCTTGGCGGCGAATGGGCTGACCGCTTCCTCGTGCTTTACGGTATCGCCGCTCCCGATTC
GCAGCGCATCGCCTTCTATCGCCTTCTTGACGAGTTCTTCTGAGCGGGACTCTGGGGTTCGAAATGACCG
ACCAAGCGACGCCCAACCTGCCATCACGAGATTTCGATTCCACCGCCGCCTTCTATGAAAGGTTGGGCTT
CGGAATCGTTTTCCGGGACGCCGGCTGGATGATCCTCCAGCGCGGGGATCTCATGCTGGAGTTCTTCGCC
CACCCCAACTTGTTTATTGCAGCTTATAATGGTTACAAATAAAGCAATAGCATCACAAATTTCACAAATA
AAGCATTTTTTTCACTGCATTCTAGTTGTGGTTTGTCCAAACTCATCAATGTATCTTATCATGTCTGTAT
ACCGTCGACCTCTAGCTAGAGCTTGGCGTAATCATGGTCATAGCTGTTTCCTGTGTGAAATTGTTATCCG
CTCACAATTCCACACAACATACGAGCCGGAAGCATAAAGTGTAAAGCCTGGGGTGCCTAATGAGTGAGCT
AACTCACATTAATTGCGTTGCGCTCACTGCCCGCTTTCCAGTCGGGAAACCTGTCGTGCCAGCTGCATTA
ATGAATCGGCCAACGCGCGGGGAGAGGCGGTTTGCGTATTGGGCGCTCTTCCGCTTCCTCGCTCACTGAC
TCGCTGCGCTCGGTCGTTCGGCTGCGGCGAGCGGTATCAGCTCACTCAAAGGCGGTAATACGGTTATCCA
CAGAATCAGGGGATAACGCAGGAAAGAACATGTGAGCAAAAGGCCAGCAAAAGGCCAGGAACCGTAAAAA
GGCCGCGTTGCTGGCGTTTTTCCATAGGCTCCGCCCCCCTGACGAGCATCACAAAAATCGACGCTCAAGT
CAGAGGTGGCGAAACCCGACAGGACTATAAAGATACCAGGCGTTTCCCCCTGGAAGCTCCCTCGTGCGCT
CTCCTGTTCCGACCCTGCCGCTTACCGGATACCTGTCCGCCTTTCTCCCTTCGGGAAGCGTGGCGCTTTC
TCATAGCTCACGCTGTAGGTATCTCAGTTCGGTGTAGGTCGTTCGCTCCAAGCTGGGCTGTGTGCACGAA
CCCCCCGTTCAGCCCGACCGCTGCGCCTTATCCGGTAACTATCGTCTTGAGTCCAACCCGGTAAGACACG
ACTTATCGCCACTGGCAGCAGCCACTGGTAACAGGATTAGCAGAGCGAGGTATGTAGGCGGTGCTACAGA
GTTCTTGAAGTGGTGGCCTAACTACGGCTACACTAGAAGAACAGTATTTGGTATCTGCGCTCTGCTGAAG
CCAGTTACCTTCGGAAAAAGAGTTGGTAGCTCTTGATCCGGCAAACAAACCACCGCTGGTAGCGGTTTTT
TTGTTTGCAAGCAGCAGATTACGCGCAGAAAAAAAGGATCTCAAGAAGATCCTTTGATCTTTTCTACGGG
GTCTGACGCTCAGTGGAACGAAAACTCACGTTAAGGGATTTTGGTCATGAGATTATCAAAAAGGATCTTC
ACCTAGATCCTTTTAAATTAAAAATGAAGTTTTAAATCAATCTAAAGTATATATGAGTAAACTTGGTCTG
ACAGTTACCAATGCTTAATCAGTGAGGCACCTATCTCAGCGATCTGTCTATTTCGTTCATCCATAGTTGC
CTGACTCCCCGTCGTGTAGATAACTACGATACGGGAGGGCTTACCATCTGGCCCCAGTGCTGCAATGATA
CCGCGAGACCCACGCTCACCGGCTCCAGATTTATCAGCAATAAACCAGCCAGCCGGAAGGGCCGAGCGCA
GAAGTGGTCCTGCAACTTTATCCGCCTCCATCCAGTCTATTAATTGTTGCCGGGAAGCTAGAGTAAGTAG
TTCGCCAGTTAATAGTTTGCGCAACGTTGTTGCCATTGCTACAGGCATCGTGGTGTCACGCTCGTCGTTT
GGTATGGCTTCATTCAGCTCCGGTTCCCAACGATCAAGGCGAGTTACATGATCCCCCATGTTGTGCAAAA
AAGCGGTTAGCTCCTTCGGTCCTCCGATCGTTGTCAGAAGTAAGTTGGCCGCAGTGTTATCACTCATGGT
TATGGCAGCACTGCATAATTCTCTTACTGTCATGCCATCCGTAAGATGCTTTTCTGTGACTGGTGAGTAC
TCAACCAAGTCATTCTGAGAATAGTGTATGCGGCGACCGAGTTGCTCTTGCCCGGCGTCAATACGGGATA
ATACCGCGCCACATAGCAGAACTTTAAAAGTGCTCATCATTGGAAAACGTTCTTCGGGGCGAAAACTCTC
AAGGATCTTACCGCTGTTGAGATCCAGTTCGATGTAACCCACTCGTGCACCCAACTGATCTTCAGCATCT
TTTACTTTCACCAGCGTTTCTGGGTGAGCAAAAACAGGAAGGCAAAATGCCGCAAAAAAGGGAATAAGGG
CGACACGGAAATGTTGAATACTCATACTCTTCCTTTTTCAATATTATTGAAGCATTTATCAGGGTTATTG
TCTCATGAGCGGATACATATTTGAATGTATTTAGAAAAATAAACAAATAGGGGTTCCGCGCACATTTCCC
CGAAAAGTGCCACCTGACGTC
